>Addgene plasmid #79003 | Pmyo3::tag:sl1(G16C) | depositor full sequence | sequence record 147765 | Pmyo3::tag:sl1(G16C) sequence 6209 bps
CTTCCGCTTCCTCGCTCACTGACTCGCTGCGCTCGGTCGTTCGGCTGCGGCGAGCGGTATCAGCTCACTC
AAAGGCGGTAATACGGTTATCCACAGAATCAGGGGATAACGCAGGAAAGAACATGTGAGCAAAAGGCCAG
CAAAAGGCCAGGAACCGTAAAAAGGCCGCGTTGCTGGCGTTTTTCCATAGGCTCCGCCCCCCTGACGAGC
ATCACAAAAATCGACGCTCAAGTCAGAGGTGGCGAAACCCGACAGGACTATAAAGATACCAGGCGTTTCC
CCCTGGAAGCTCCCTCGTGCGCTCTCCTGTTCCGACCCTGCCGCTTACCGGATACCTGTCCGCCTTTCTC
CCTTCGGGAAGCGTGGCGCTTTCTCATAGCTCACGCTGTAGGTATCTCAGTTCGGTGTAGGTCGTTCGCT
CCAAGCTGGGCTGTGTGCACGAACCCCCCGTTCAGCCCGACCGCTGCGCCTTATCCGGTAACTATCGTCT
TGAGTCCAACCCGGTAAGACACGACTTATCGCCACTGGCAGCAGCCACTGGTAACAGGATTAGCAGAGCG
AGGTATGTAGGCGGTGCTACAGAGTTCTTGAAGTGGTGGCCTAACTACGGCTACACTAGAAGAACAGTAT
TTGGTATCTGCGCTCTGCTGAAGCCAGTTACCTTCGGAAAAAGAGTTGGTAGCTCTTGATCCGGCAAACA
AACCACCGCTGGTAGCGGTGGTTTTTTTGTTTGCAAGCAGCAGATTACGCGCAGAAAAAAAGGATCTCAA
GAAGATCCTTTGATCTTTTCTACGGGGTCTGACGCTCAGTGGAACGAAAACTCACGTTAAGGGATTTTGG
TCATGAGATTATCAAAAAGGATCTTCACCTAGATCCTTTTAAATTAAAAATGAAGTTTTAAATCAATCTA
AAGTATATATGAGTAAACTTGGTCTGACAGTTACCAATGCTTAATCAGTGAGGCACCTATCTCAGCGATC
TGTCTATTTCGTTCATCCATAGTTGCCTGACTCCCCGTCGTGTAGATAACTACGATACGGGAGGGCTTAC
CATCTGGCCCCAGTGCTGCAATGATACCGCGAGACCCACGCTCACCGGCTCCAGATTTATCAGCAATAAA
CCAGCCAGCCGGAAGGGCCGAGCGCAGAAGTGGTCCTGCAACTTTATCCGCCTCCATCCAGTCTATTAAT
TGTTGCCGGGAAGCTAGAGTAAGTAGTTCGCCAGTTAATAGTTTGCGCAACGTTGTTGCCATTGCTACAG
GCATCGTGGTGTCACGCTCGTCGTTTGGTATGGCTTCATTCAGCTCCGGTTCCCAACGATCAAGGCGAGT
TACATGATCCCCCATGTTGTGCAAAAAAGCGGTTAGCTCCTTCGGTCCTCCGATCGTTGTCAGAAGTAAG
TTGGCCGCAGTGTTATCACTCATGGTTATGGCAGCACTGCATAATTCTCTTACTGTCATGCCATCCGTAA
GATGCTTTTCTGTGACTGGTGAGTACTCAACCAAGTCATTCTGAGAATAGTGTATGCGGCGACCGAGTTG
CTCTTGCCCGGCGTCAATACGGGATAATACCGCGCCACATAGCAGAACTTTAAAAGTGCTCATCATTGGA
AAACGTTCTTCGGGGCGAAAACTCTCAAGGATCTTACCGCTGTTGAGATCCAGTTCGATGTAACCCACTC
GTGCACCCAACTGATCTTCAGCATCTTTTACTTTCACCAGCGTTTCTGGGTGAGCAAAAACAGGAAGGCA
AAATGCCGCAAAAAAGGGAATAAGGGCGACACGGAAATGTTGAATACTCATACTCTTCCTTTTTCAATTC
AGAAGAACTCGTCAAGAAGGCGATAGAAGGCGATGCGCTGCGAATCGGGAGCGGCGATACCGTAAAGCAC
GAGGAAGCGGTCAGCCCATTCGCCGCCAAGCTCTTCAGCAATATCACGGGTAGCCAACGCTATGTCCTGA
TAGCGGTCCGCCACACCCAGCCGGCCACAGTCGATGAATCCAGAAAAGCGGCCATTTTCCACCATGATAT
TCGGCAAGCAGGCATCGCCGTGGGTCACGACGAGATCCTCGCCGTCGGGCATGCGCGCCTTGAGCCTGGC
GAACAGTTCGGCTGGCGCGAGCCCCTGATGCTCTTCGTCCAGATCATCCTGATCGACAAGACCGGCTTCC
ATCCGAGTACGTGCTCGCTCGATGCGATGTTTCGCTTGGTGGTCGAATGGGCAGGTAGCCGGATCAAGCG
TATGCAGCCGCCGCATTGCATCAGCCATGATGGATACTTTCTCGGCAGGAGCAAGGTGGGATGACAGGAG
ATCCTGCCCCGGCACTTCGCCCAATAGCAGCCAGTCCCTTCCCGCTTCAGTGACAACGTCGAGCACAGCT
GCGCAAGGAACGCCCGTCGTGGCCAGCCACGATAGCCGCGCTGCCTCGTCCTGCAGTTCATTCAGGGCAC
CGGACAGGTCGGTCTTGACAAAAAGAACCGGGCGCCCCTGCGCTGACAGCCGGAACACGGCGGCATCAGA
GCAGCCGATTGTCTGTTGTGCCCAGTCATAGCCGAATAGCCTCTCCACCCAAGCGGCCGGAGAACCTGCG
TGCAATCCATCTTGTTCAATCATGCGAAACGATCCTCATCCTGTCTCTTGATCAGATCTTGATCCCCTGC
GCCATCAGATCCTTGGCGGCAAGAAAGCCATCCAGTTTACTTTGCAGGGCTTCCCAACCTTACCAGAGGG
CGCCCCAGCTGGCAATTCCGGTTCGCTTGCTGTCCATAAAACCGCCCAGTCTAGCTATCGCCATGTAAGC
CCACTGCAAGCTACCTGCTTTCTCTTTGCGCTTGCGTTTTCCCTTGTCCAGATAGCCCAGTAGCTGACAT
TCATCCGGGGTCAGCACCGTTTCTGCGGACTGGCTTTCTACGTGTTCCGCTTCCTTTAGCAGCCCTTGCG
CCCTGAATTTTGTTAAAATTCGCGTTAAATTTTTGTTAAATCAGCTCATTTTTTAACCAATAGGCCGAAA
TCGGCAAAATCCCTTATAAATCAAAAGAATAGACCGAGATAGGGT
[37 nt withheld, positions 3056-3092]
AAAGAACGTGGACTCCAACGTCAAAGG
[49 nt withheld, positions 3120-3168]
T
[91 nt withheld, positions 3170-3260]
G
[124 nt withheld, positions 3262-3385]
CCATTCGCCATTCAGGCTGCGCAACTGTTGGGAAGGGCGATCGGTGCGGGCCTCTTCGCTATTACGCCAG
CTGGCGAAAGGGGGATGTGCTGCAAGGCGATTAAGTTGGGTAACGCCAGGGTTTTCCCAGTCACGACGTT
GTAAAACGACGGCCAGTGAATTGTAATACGACTCACTATAGGGCGAATTGAAGCTGCCCTTGCTCGAGCG
GCTATAATAAGTTCTTGAATAAAATAATTTTCCCGACAAAACATGAGTATTTCTTTCGAAAATAAAAGTG
CAGGCTAATTAGAGATTATTCTGTAATTAACTGCATAATTTGTCACGTGCCATAGTTTTACATTCCACTA
CGTCATAGTTCTTAAAATACTAATCTCCTGAAAATAGAAGTAGGTGAAGAAAGTTTAATTATCAGTTCTA
AAATGACAATTGATCTTTGGAATATGTTCTGAAACTACCGATCATTGAACAGATGCTATTTGAATGATAT
AGAATTGTATATTTGCAATTTCTGAAACGCGTTCTTAAAGGCACACAGATTAATTCAAAAGGGTCTGGCC
GCAAAAAGGTTTATGGTGGCCGATTTTGAGTTTTGTGTGTGATTGCTTTTTCACAATCAGTGTTTTCAGG
ATTATGTGATGAACTAGATCTTCAAGTTTCGTTACATTTCATATGTTTTCGGAACTCACGAAGTACATAT
TGGGTATTGTGCTCAAAAAATTCAGCAATCAGCTTCGCTCCGCTGACTTTAGAACCCAAAAAAATAGTAT
GGCCAAACTGACTGTGTTACGATCATTTCAATTTTTCAATACATATTTAAGATTTCTAAGAGTAAGAAGG
TCAAAAACTGTTCTGGAATACATATATATTTTTCAGGTTACAATTAGTCAAAAAGTGCACTGAAATATAC
GTTTTAATTTCACGAATAACCCAATTAGTTCAATGTATTTTTGGTCAACCAACGTTAAAGTTTGGCTTCC
AACCAATTATCATTTCTGATCAACCACAATGTTTTTTCTTTATCTGCAAGTTAATTTTTTATTTTTATCC
AGATGTTTGGCATATTTTTCAATTCTTCACTAGCGCCCACTTCTTGCACTTCCGGCGCCCTGAATCTAAT
GCATCTGTTGCAAGAATTGAAAGACCAATCAACACATTGTTTTCTTCACGAGATACTGAAGAAAATGAAT
AAAAACAGAGAAAAAGAGCCATGTGATTAGTGACAACTGTTGCTAACAGATACCATAGCTTGGACTTGGT
ACGTGATGGCAACGTATGGGTCAACAAAAATGATTGCAGAGGGGGTGCAAAACAGTCAAGTCGAGAAAAT
ATGAAAAACAGAAAACAAAGAACAGAAAAATGGGTTTGAGAGTCAGTATAATTTATAAAAGAAAAATTGT
ACATAGAAATTAACCATTTTTGTAGAAGAAGTTATTTTTCAAGCATCGTTAAAAATTATTCAAAGCACCT
TATTTCATATTTAATTTTAAACATGGTTAAATGAACAACACGGTGCGCAATCAGGAAAACTTGAAATCTG
AAACTGTTGTTGTGATCTTCTTCGCAACTGTTCAGATAGCACTAGTGTAATGTTAAGAGTGCGCGAATAT
AATGGAATATAATGGATCACACCTCCTGCCATCAGGTAAACGTCTCTGTTATCACATATTTCCAACTATT
AAATTTTTACCTTTTACAGTTTTACATTTTTTTGAAAAAAGTAACTTTTTGTCTTCAAAATCCCTGACGA
AAATATCAAATATTTTAATCGAGACTGCAGAGGAACCGATTGATGATTTGGAAAATCCAGCTTTACCTGT
GTAAGAACTGAAAAGTTTCATAACCCTAGGGTATTCCCAGTTACATTCCCCACTGGCTAACAATAGCACC
CAGTTTTTCATCACCTTTCTTCAAATTTCTCGGCGATTTGTTAAAAACAAAATTTGTGTCCCTTCTCTGA
TATCTCTATGTCTCTAAACACAAGTTCATCGGAAAACGAAGGAGGGTAGGTGTTGGTTGGGCTCCCGAAG
TGAAAATAGAAGAGCAAGAATAGAATATTAGAGAGAGAGTGCAGAGAGGGCGGGATAGCTCCCGGGATTC
CGTTTTCTTCTTCTTTATCTTCAACGATGATGTGTGTGCGTGTTGTATAGATTCTGTTGCTCCCCCACAA
CTCGCTCCGAAGGCTCAATACAATTCAATTACACGACGCTCTTCCGATCTGGTTTAATTACCCAACTTTG
AGGTAAACATTGAAACTGACCCAAAGAAATTTGGCGTTAGCTATAAATTTTGGAACGTCTCCTCTCGGGG
AGACAAAAATACTAATAGGGATAACAGGGTAATGAAATTCGAAAATCGGTTCATCCATGTTGGAGAACGG
TCCATTCGAAAATATGTGGAGATGAGGGAGCATGGCTGTCCGTATGTGGAGATGTGGGAAGGTGATGATA
TTATTGGGGAACGAATTCGATATCAAGCTTATCGATACCGTCGACCTCGAGGGCCCGGTACCCAGCTTTT
GTTCCCTTTAGTGAGGGTTAATTGCGCGCTTGGCGTAATCATGGTCATAGCTGTTTCCTGAAGGGCAGCT
TGGCGTAATCATGGTCATAGCTGTTTCCTGTGTGAAATTGTTATCCGCTCACAATTCCACACAACATACG
AGCCGGAAGCATAAAGTGTAAAGCCTGGGGTGCCTAATGAGTGAGCTAACTCACATTAATTGCGTTGCGC
TCACTGCCCGCTTTCCAGTCGGGAAACCTGTCGTGCCAGCTGCATTAATGAATCGGCCAACGCGCGGGGA
GAGGCGGTTTGCGTATTGGGCGCT
Features (pLannotate 1.2.2; 14 found; start..end, strand, type, name):
    182..770     -  rep_origin     ori: high-copy-number ColE1/pMB1/pBR322/pUC origin of replication
    941..1801    -  CDS            AmpR: β-lactamase; bla; confers resistance to ampicillin, carbenicillin, and related antibiotics
   1802..1818    -  promoter       AmpR promoter (fragment): bla
   1822..2613    -  CDS            neo: KKA2_KLEPN - Also known as kan, nptII. Experimental evidence at protein level: Swiss-Prot protein existence level 1. Resistance to kanamycin, neomycin, paromomycin, ribostamycin, butirosin and gentamicin B. From Klebsiella pneumoniae.
   2645..2944    -  CDS            tnpA (fragment): TN5P_ECOLX - Also known as tnp. Experimental evidence at protein level: Swiss-Prot protein existence level 1. Mediates transposition of transposon Tn5 by a 'cut and paste' mechanism. First, the monomeric transposase binds the 19 bp inverted DNA repeats flanking the transposon. Then, dimerization of the DNA- bound transposase creates a synaptic DNA complex. After nicking of the first DNA strand, excision of the transposon proceeds through a series of intermediates. The transposase then mediates the insertion of the transposon at a new site by strand transfer. The activity of the wild- type tran
   2957..3385    -  rep_origin     f1 ori (sequence partly withheld): f1 bacteriophage origin of replication; arrow indicates direction of (+) strand synthesis
   3389..3546    -  CDS            lacZα (fragment): LacZα fragment of β-galactosidase; lacZ fragment
   3549..3567    +  promoter       T7 promoter: promoter for bacteriophage T7 RNA polymerase
   5848..5888    +  misc_feature   MCS (fragment): pBluescript multiple cloning site
   5910..5928    -  promoter       T3 promoter: promoter for bacteriophage T3 RNA polymerase
   6013..6029    -  protein_bind   lac operator: The lac repressor binds to the lac operator to inhibit transcription in E. coli. This inhibition can be relieved by adding lactose or isopropyl-β-D-thiogalactopyranoside (IPTG). lac repressor encoded by lacI
   6037..6067    -  promoter       lac promoter: promoter for the E. coli lac operon
   6082..6103    -  protein_bind   CAP binding site: CAP binding activates transcription in the presence of cAMP. E. coli catabolite activator protein
   6116..6208    -  CDS            lacI (fragment): lac repressor; lacI; The lac repressor binds to the lac operator to inhibit transcription in E. coli. This inhibition can be relieved by adding lactose or isopropyl-β-D-thiogalactopyranoside (IPTG).
