[The description below was written by a language model from this plasmid's Addgene catalogue record and pLannotate feature annotations shown in this document.]
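Description:
Pmyo3::tag:sl1(G16C) is a C. elegans expression plasmid built in the pEASY Blunt Simple cloning backbone by TOPO-style blunt cloning. It is maintained in E. coli as a high-copy plasmid through a ColE1/pUC-type origin and selected with ampicillin via the β-lactamase gene. The backbone also carries a neo (nptII) coding sequence next to a Tn5 transposase remnant, an f1 phage origin, and lacZα/lac promoter-operator fragments. The catalogue lists neomycin/G418 as a selectable marker, but the annotation shows no worm-specific promoter driving neo. T7 and T3 promoters flank the cloning site, along with a fragment of a pBluescript-type polylinker that probably came in with the insert.

The roughly 2.4 kb insert lies in the unannotated interval between the T7 promoter and the polylinker fragment, so its internal structure is known only from the catalogue fields. It consists of the myo-3 promoter, which is active in body wall muscle, driving a modified copy of sls-1.2, one of the genes encoding the SL1 spliced leader RNA. In nematodes, the SL1 RNA donates its short leader to the 5′ end of many pre-mRNAs by trans-splicing. Here the SL1 sequence carries a G16C substitution and an Illumina adapter sequence at its 5′ end. SL1 is a non-coding RNA, so this "tag" is an RNA sequence tag and not a protein fusion.

Expressing the tagged SL1 only in muscle means that transcripts trans-spliced in that tissue acquire the adapter-bearing leader. They can then be selectively recovered and sequenced from whole animals, the trans-splicing-based RNA tagging approach the depositors used to profile the muscle transcriptome. The record does not state the specific role of the G16C change.
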