Addgene plasmid #79003: Pmyo3::tag:sl1(G16C)
Purpose: Expression of exogenous SL1 in C. elegans muscle
Depositing lab: Xiao Liu & Ge Zhan. Depositing organization: Tsinghua University. Publication: Analysis of C. elegans muscle transcriptome using trans-splicing-based RNA tagging (SRT). Ma X, Zhan G, Sleumer MC, Chen S, Liu W, Zhang MQ, Liu X. Nucleic Acids Res. 2016 Aug 23. pii: gkw734. 10.1093/nar/gkw734 PubMed 27557708.
Backbone
  Vector backbone: pEASY Blunt Simple Cloning Kit
  Backbone manufacturer: Transgen
  Backbone size w/o insert (bp): 3830
  Vector type: Worm Expression
  Selectable markers: Neomycin (select with G418)
Growth in bacteria
  Bacterial resistance: Ampicillin, 100 μg/mL
  Growth temperature: 37°C
  Growth strain: DH5alpha
  Copy number: High Copy
Gene/Insert
  Gene/Insert name: sls-1.2 (alt name: SL1)
  Species: C. elegans (nematode)
  Insert size (bp): 2379
  Mutation: G16C
  GenBank ID: 6418782
  Entrez Gene: sls-1.2 (a.k.a. CELE_Y102A5D.14)
  Promoter: myo-3
  Tag / fusion protein: illumina-adapter (N terminal on insert)
  Cloning method: TOPO Cloning
  Sequencing primers: 5′ M13-F; 3′ T3
Resource information
  A portion of this plasmid was derived from a plasmid made by: Joel H. Rothman's lab (Mol Cell Biol. 1999 Mar;19(3):1892-900).
Terms and licenses: Academic/Nonprofit Terms; Industry Terms: Not Available to Industry
How to cite: Pmyo3::tag:sl1(G16C) was a gift from Xiao Liu & Ge Zhan (Addgene plasmid # 79003 ; http://n2t.net/addgene:79003 ; RRID:Addgene_79003)
