>Addgene plasmid #79003 | Pmyo3::tag:sl1(G16C) | addgene partial sequence | sequence record 164541 | M13pUC-Rev 5'-AGCGGATAACAATTTCACACAGG-3'
ATTACGCCAAGCTGCCCTTCAGGAAACAGCTATGACCATGATTACGCCAAGCGCGCAATTAACCCTCACT
AAAGGGAACAAAAGCTGGGTACCGGGCCCTCGAGGTCGACGGTATCGATAAGCTTGATATCGAATTCGTT
CCCCAATAATATCATCACCTTCCCACATCTCCACATACGGACAGCCATGCTCCCTCATCTCCACATATTT
TCGAATGGACCGTTCTCCAACATGGATGAACCGATTTTCGAATTTCATTACCCTGTTATCCCTATTAGTA
TTTTTGTCTCCCCGAGAGGAGACGTTCCAAAATTTATAGCTAACGCCAAATTTCTTTGGGTCAGTTTCAA
TGTTTACCTCAAAGTTGGGTAATTAAACCAGATCGGAAGAGCGTCGTGTAATTGAATTGTATTGAGCCTT
CGGAGCGAGTTGTGGGGGAGCAACAGAATCTATACAACACGCACACACATCATCGTTGAAGATAAAGAAG
AAGAAAACGGAATCCCGGGAGCTATCCCGCCCTCTCTGCACTCTCTCTCTAATATTCTATTCTTGCTCTT
CTATTTTCACTTCGGGAGCCCAACCAACACCTACCCTCCTTCGTTTTCCGATGAACTTGTGTTTAGAGAC
ATAGAGATATCAGAGAAGGGACACAAATTTTGTTTTTAACAAATCGCCGAGAAATTTGAAGAAAGGTGAT
GAAAAACTGGGTGCTATTGTTAGCCAGTGGGGAATGTAACTGGGAATACCCTAGGGTTATGAAACTTTTC
AGTTCTTACACAGGTAAAGCTGGATTTTCCAAATCATCAATCGGTTC
