>Addgene plasmid #79003 | Pmyo3::tag:sl1(G16C) | addgene partial sequence | sequence record 167970 | T7 5'-TAATACGACTCACTATAGGG-3'
CGAGCGGCTATAATAAGTTCTTGAATAAAATAATTTTCCCGACAAAACATGAGTATTTCTTTCGAAAATA
AAAGTGCAGGCTAATTAGAGATTATTCTGTAATTAACTGCATAATTTGTCACGTGCCATAGTTTTACATT
CCACTACGTCATAGTTCTTAAAATACTAATCTCCTGAAAATAGAAGTAGGTGAAGAAAGTTTAATTATCA
GTTCTAAAATGACAATTGATCTTTGGAATATGTTCTGAAACTACCGATCATTGAACAGATGCTATTTGAA
TGATATAGAATTGTATATTTGCAATTTCTGAAACGCGTTCTTAAAGGCACACAGATTAATTCAAAAGGGT
CTGGCCGCAAAAAGGTTTATGGTGGCCGATTTTGAGTTTTGTGTGTGATTGCTTTTTCACAATCAGTGTT
TTCAGGATTATGTGATGAACTAGATCTTCAAGTTTCGTTACATTTCATATGTTTTCGGAACTCACGAAGT
ACATATTGGGTATTGTGCTCAAAAAATTCAGCAATCAGCTTCGCTCCGCTGACTTTAGAACCCAAAAAAA
TAGTATGGCCAAACTGACTGTGTTACGATCATTTCAATTTTTCAATACATATTTAAGATTTCTAAGAGTA
AGAAGGTCAAAAACTGTTCTGGAATACATATATATTTTTCAGGTTACAATTAGTCAAAAAGTGCACTGAA
ATATACGTTTTAATTTCACGAATAACCCAATTAGTTCAATGTATTTTTGGTCAACCAACGTTAAAGTTTG
GCTTCCAACCAATTATCATTTCTGATCAACCACAATGTTTTTTCTTTATCTGCAAGTTAATTTTTTATTT
TTATCCAGATGTTTGGCATATTTTTCAATTCTTCACTAGCGCC
